Addgene plasmid #189767: pLifeAct-mScarlet3_N1
Purpose: Construct for labelling actin filaments in mammalian cells with lifeact-mScarlet3
Depositing lab: Dorus Gadella. Depositing organization: University of Amsterdam. Publication: mScarlet3: a brilliant and fast-maturing red fluorescent protein. Gadella TWJ Jr, van Weeren L, Stouthamer J, Hink MA, Wolters AHG, Giepmans BNG, Aumonier S, Dupuy J, Royant A. Nat Methods. 2023 Apr;20(4):541-545. doi: 10.1038/s41592-023-01809-y. Epub 2023 Mar 27. PubMed 36973546.
Backbone
  Vector backbone: pN1
  Vector type: Mammalian Expression
Growth in bacteria
  Bacterial resistance: Kanamycin, 50 μg/mL
  Growth temperature: 37°C
  Growth strain: DH5alpha
  Copy number: High Copy
Gene/Insert
  Gene/Insert name: LifeAct-mScarlet3
  Species: Synthetic
  Promoter: CMV
  Cloning method: Restriction Enzyme; 5′ cloning site unknown (unknown if destroyed)
Terms and licenses: Academic/Nonprofit Terms; Industry Terms: Not Available to Industry
How to cite: pLifeAct-mScarlet3_N1 was a gift from Dorus Gadella (Addgene plasmid # 189767 ; http://n2t.net/addgene:189767 ; RRID:Addgene_189767)
