[The description below was written by a language model from this plasmid's Addgene catalogue record and pLannotate feature annotations shown in this document.]
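Description:
pLifeAct-mScarlet3_N1 is a 4,747 bp mammalian expression plasmid built on a pN1-type backbone, the layout in which a targeting sequence sits upstream of, and is fused to the N-terminus of, a fluorescent protein. It replicates in E. coli at high copy from a ColE1/pUC-type origin and is selected with kanamycin. The resistance gene is the Tn5 aminoglycoside phosphotransferase (NeoR/KanR), which is placed behind tandem bacterial (AmpR/bla) and SV40 early promoters and followed by an HSV TK polyadenylation signal. The same cassette can therefore confer kanamycin resistance in bacteria and, in principle, G418 resistance in mammalian cells. An f1 origin is also present, a standard backbone element that permits single-stranded DNA production.

The payload is a synthetic fusion driven by the human CMV immediate-early enhancer and promoter and terminated by an SV40 poly(A) signal. Just downstream of residual multiple cloning site sequence, the annotation identifies a short fragment of yeast ABP140, which corresponds to LifeAct, a small F-actin-binding peptide derived from that protein. It is followed directly by a red fluorescent protein coding sequence. The automated annotation labels this as a fragment of an mScarlet-I derivative, most likely because it is the closest match in the annotation tool's database, whereas the catalogue entry identifies it as mScarlet3, a bright and fast-maturing mScarlet variant. The short hits to ble, bGH poly(A) and SV40 large T antigen are probably backbone remnants or partial matches rather than functional elements. The construct is intended for transfection into mammalian cells to label actin filaments in red for fluorescence imaging.
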