Features (pLannotate 1.2.2; 15 found; start..end, strand, type, name):
    792..944     +  CDS            ble (fragment): BLE_KLEPN - Experimental evidence at protein level: Swiss-Prot protein existence level 1. Binding protein with a strong affinity to the bleomycin family of antibiotics. Binds to CL990; an antimitotic-antibiotic compound. From Klebsiella pneumoniae.
   1003..1050    +  polyA_signal   HSV TK poly(A) signal: herpes simplex virus thymidine kinase polyadenylation signal (Cole and Stacy, 1985)
   1141..1157    -  polyA_signal   bGH poly(A) signal (fragment): bovine growth hormone polyadenylation signal
   1379..1967    +  rep_origin     ori: high-copy-number ColE1/pMB1/pBR322/pUC origin of replication
   2142..2445    +  enhancer       CMV enhancer: human cytomegalovirus immediate early enhancer
   2446..2649    +  promoter       CMV promoter: human cytomegalovirus (CMV) immediate early promoter
   2672..2715    +  misc_feature   MCS (fragment): multiple cloning site
   2720..2803    +  CDS            ABP140 (fragment): AB140_YEAST - Also known as TRM140. Experimental evidence at protein level: Swiss-Prot protein existence level 1. S-adenosyl-L-methionine-dependent methyltransferase that mediates N(3)-methylcytidine modification of residue 32 of the tRNA anticodon loop of tRNA(Thr) and tRNA(Ser). Binds F-actin and shows weak F-actin cross-linking activity. From Saccharomyces cerevisiae (strain ATCC 204508 / S288c) (Baker's yeast).
   2792..3462    +  CDS            mScarlet-2I (fragment): mScarlet-I derivative in which the N- and C-termini have been modified to reduce cytotoxicity (Valbuena et al., 2020) preserves the original mammalian codon optimization
   3510..3593    +  CDS            large T antigen (fragment): large T antigen from SV40 (simian virus 40)
   3616..3737    +  polyA_signal   SV40 poly(A) signal: SV40 polyadenylation signal
   3771..4199    -  rep_origin     f1 ori (sequence partly withheld): f1 bacteriophage origin of replication; arrow indicates direction of (+) strand synthesis
   4226..4330    +  promoter       AmpR promoter: bla
   4332..4689    +  promoter       SV40 promoter: SV40 enhancer and early promoter
   4724..771     +  CDS            NeoR/KanR (across the origin): aminoglycoside phosphotransferase from Tn5; aph(3')-II (or nptII); confers resistance to neomycin, kanamycin, and G418 (Geneticin®)
>Addgene plasmid #189767 | pLifeAct-mScarlet3_N1 | addgene full sequence | sequence record 375339 | Addgene NGS Result
GCAGGTTCTCCGGCCGCTTGGGTGGAGAGGCTATTCGGCTATGACTGGGCACAACAGACAATCGGCTGCT
CTGATGCCGCCGTGTTCCGGCTGTCAGCGCAGGGGCGCCCGGTTCTTTTTGTCAAGACCGACCTGTCCGG
TGCCCTGAATGAACTGCAAGACGAGGCAGCGCGGCTATCGTGGCTGGCCACGACGGGCGTTCCTTGCGCA
GCTGTGCTCGACGTTGTCACTGAAGCGGGAAGGGACTGGCTGCTATTGGGCGAAGTGCCGGGGCAGGATC
TCCTGTCATCTCACCTTGCTCCTGCCGAGAAAGTATCCATCATGGCTGATGCAATGCGGCGGCTGCATAC
GCTTGATCCGGCTACCTGCCCATTCGACCACCAAGCGAAACATCGCATCGAGCGAGCACGTACTCGGATG
GAAGCCGGTCTTGTCGATCAGGATGATCTGGACGAAGAGCATCAGGGGCTCGCGCCAGCCGAACTGTTCG
CCAGGCTCAAGGCGAGCATGCCCGACGGCGAGGATCTCGTCGTGACCCATGGCGATGCCTGCTTGCCGAA
TATCATGGTGGAAAATGGCCGCTTTTCTGGATTCATCGACTGTGGCCGGCTGGGTGTGGCGGACCGCTAT
CAGGACATAGCGTTGGCTACCCGTGATATTGCTGAAGAGCTTGGCGGCGAATGGGCTGACCGCTTCCTCG
TGCTTTACGGTATCGCCGCTCCCGATTCGCAGCGCATCGCCTTCTATCGCCTTCTTGACGAGTTCTTCTG
AGCGGGACTCTGGGGTTCGAAATGACCGACCAAGCGACGCCCAACCTGCCATCACGAGATTTCGATTCCA
CCGCCGCCTTCTATGAAAGGTTGGGCTTCGGAATCGTTTTCCGGGACGCCGGCTGGATGATCCTCCAGCG
CGGGGATCTCATGCTGGAGTTCTTCGCCCACCCTAGGGGGAGGCTAACTGAAACACGGAAGGAGACAATA
CCGGAAGGAACCCGCGCTATGACGGCAATAAAAAGACAGAATAAAACGCACGGTGTTGGGTCGTTTGTTC
ATAAACGCGGGGTTCGGTCCCAGGGCTGGCACTCTGTCGATACCCCACCGAGACCCCATTGGGGCCAATA
CGCCCGCGTTTCTTCCTTTTCCCCACCCCACCCCCCAAGTTCGGGTGAAGGCCCAGGGCTCGCAGCCAAC
GTCGGGGCGGCAGGCCCTGCCATAGCCTCAGGTTACTCATATATACTTTAGATTGATTTAAAACTTCATT
TTTAATTTAAAAGGATCTAGGTGAAGATCCTTTTTGATAATCTCATGACCAAAATCCCTTAACGTGAGTT
TTCGTTCCACTGAGCGTCAGACCCCGTAGAAAAGATCAAAGGATCTTCTTGAGATCCTTTTTTTCTGCGC
GTAATCTGCTGCTTGCAAACAAAAAAACCACCGCTACCAGCGGTGGTTTGTTTGCCGGATCAAGAGCTAC
CAACTCTTTTTCCGAAGGTAACTGGCTTCAGCAGAGCGCAGATACCAAATACTGTTCTTCTAGTGTAGCC
GTAGTTAGGCCACCACTTCAAGAACTCTGTAGCACCGCCTACATACCTCGCTCTGCTAATCCTGTTACCA
GTGGCTGCTGCCAGTGGCGATAAGTCGTGTCTTACCGGGTTGGACTCAAGACGATAGTTACCGGATAAGG
CGCAGCGGTCGGGCTGAACGGGGGGTTCGTGCACACAGCCCAGCTTGGAGCGAACGACCTACACCGAACT
GAGATACCTACAGCGTGAGCTATGAGAAAGCGCCACGCTTCCCGAAGGGAGAAAGGCGGACAGGTATCCG
GTAAGCGGCAGGGTCGGAACAGGAGAGCGCACGAGGGAGCTTCCAGGGGGAAACGCCTGGTATCTTTATA
GTCCTGTCGGGTTTCGCCACCTCTGACTTGAGCGTCGATTTTTGTGATGCTCGTCAGGGGGGCGGAGCCT
ATGGAAAAACGCCAGCAACGCGGCCTTTTTACGGTTCCTGGCCTTTTGCTGGCCTTTTGCTCACATGTTC
TTTCCTGCGTTATCCCCTGATTCTGTGGATAACCGTATTACCGCCATGCATTAGTTATTAATAGTAATCA
ATTACGGGGTCATTAGTTCATAGCCCATATATGGAGTTCCGCGTTACATAACTTACGGTAAATGGCCCGC
CTGGCTGACCGCCCAACGACCCCCGCCCATTGACGTCAATAATGACGTATGTTCCCATAGTAACGCCAAT
AGGGACTTTCCATTGACGTCAATGGGTGGAGTATTTACGGTAAACTGCCCACTTGGCAGTACATCAAGTG
TATCATATGCCAAGTACGCCCCCTATTGACGTCAATGACGGTAAATGGCCCGCCTGGCATTATGCCCAGT
ACATGACCTTATGGGACTTTCCTACTTGGCAGTACATCTACGTATTAGTCATCGCTATTACCATGGTGAT
GCGGTTTTGGCAGTACATCAATGGGCGTGGATAGCGGTTTGACTCACGGGGATTTCCAAGTCTCCACCCC
ATTGACGTCAATGGGAGTTTGTTTTGGCACCAAAATCAACGGGACTTTCCAAAATGTCGTAACAACTCCG
CCCCATTGACGCAAATGGGCGGTAGGCGTGTACGGTGGGAGGTCTATATAAGCAGAGCTGGTTTAGTGAA
CCGTCAGATCCGCTAGCGCTACCGGACTCAGATCTCGAGCTCAAGCTTCGAATTCCACCATGGGCGTGGC
CGACCTGATCAAGAAGTTCGAGAGCATCAGCAAGGAGGAGGGGGATCCACCGGTCGCCACCATGGATAGC
ACCGAGGCAGTGATCAAGGAGTTCATGCGGTTCAAGGTGCACATGGAGGGCTCCATGAACGGCCACGAGT
TCGAGATCGAGGGCGAGGGCGAGGGCCGCCCCTACGAGGGCACCCAGACCGCCAAGCTGAGGGTGACCAA
GGGTGGCCCCCTGCCCTTCTCCTGGGACATCCTGTCCCCTCAGTTCATGTACGGCTCCAGGGCCTTCACG
AAGCACCCCGCCGACATCCCCGACTACTGGAAGCAGTCCTTCCCCGAGGGCTTCAAGTGGGAGCGCGTGA
TGAACTTCGAGGACGGCGGCGCCGTGTCCGTGGCCCAGGACACCTCCCTGGAGGACGGCACCCTGATCTA
CAAGGTGAAGCTCCGCGGCACCAACTTCCCTCCTGACGGCCCCGTAATGCAGAAGAAGACAATGGGCTGG
GAAGCATCCACCGAGCGGTTGTACCCCGAGGACGTCGTGCTGAAGGGCGACATTAAGATGGCCCTGCGCC
TGAAGGACGGCGGCCGCTACCTGGCGGACTTCAAGACCACCTACAGGGCCAAGAAGCCCGTGCAGATGCC
CGGCGCCTTCAACATCGACCGCAAGTTGGACATCACATCCCACAACGAGGACTACACCGTGGTGGAACAG
TACGAACGCTCCGTGGCCCGCCACTCCACCGGCGGCTCCGGTGGCTCCTAACTGTACAAGTAAAGCGGCC
GCGACTCTAGATCATAATCAGCCATACCACATTTGTAGAGGTTTTACTTGCTTTAAAAAACCTCCCACAC
CTCCCCCTGAACCTGAAACATAAAATGAATGCAATTGTTGTTGTTAACTTGTTTATTGCAGCTTATAATG
GTTACAAATAAAGCAATAGCATCACAAATTTCACAAATAAAGCATTTTTTTCACTGCATTCTAGTTGTGG
TTTGTCCAAACTCATCAATGTATCTTAAGGCGTAAATTGTAAGCGTTAATATTTTGTTAAAATTCGCGTT
AAATTTTTGTTAAATCAGCTCATTTTTTAACCAATAGGCCGAAATCGGCAAAATCCCTTATAAATCAAAA
GAATAGACCGAGATAGGGT
[37 nt withheld, positions 3870-3906]
AAAGAACGTGGACTCCAACGTCAAAGG
[49 nt withheld, positions 3934-3982]
T
[91 nt withheld, positions 3984-4074]
G
[124 nt withheld, positions 4076-4199]
CAGGTGGCACTTTTCGGGGAAATGTGCGCGGAACCCCTATTTGTTTATTTTTCTAAATACATTCAAATAT
GTATCCGCTCATGAGACAATAACCCTGATAAATGCTTCAATAATATTGAAAAAGGAAGAGTCCTGAGGCG
GAAAGAACCAGCTGTGGAATGTGTGTCAGTTAGGGTGTGGAAAGTCCCCAGGCTCCCCAGCAGGCAGAAG
TATGCAAAGCATGCATCTCAATTAGTCAGCAACCAGGTGTGGAAAGTCCCCAGGCTCCCCAGCAGGCAGA
AGTATGCAAAGCATGCATCTCAATTAGTCAGCAACCATAGTCCCGCCCCTAACTCCGCCCATCCCGCCCC
TAACTCCGCCCAGTTCCGCCCATTCTCCGCCCCATGGCTGACTAATTTTTTTTATTTATGCAGAGGCCGA
GGCCGCCTCGGCCTCTGAGCTATTCCAGAAGTAGTGAGGAGGCTTTTTTGGAGGCCTAGGCTTTTGCAAA
GATCGATCAAGAGACAGGATGAGGATCGTTTCGCATGATTGAACAAGATGGATTGCAC
