>Addgene plasmid #189767 | pLifeAct-mScarlet3_N1 | depositor partial sequence | sequence record 367223 | LifeAct-mScarlet3
ATGGGCGTGGCCGACCTGATCAAGAAGTTCGAGAGCATCAGCAAGGAGGAGGGGGATCCACCGGTCGCCA
CCATGGATAGCACCGAGGCAGTGATCAAGGAGTTCATGCGGTTCAAGGTGCACATGGAGGGCTCCATGAA
CGGCCACGAGTTCGAGATCGAGGGCGAGGGCGAGGGCCGCCCCTACGAGGGCACCCAGACCGCCAAGCTG
AGGGTGACCAAGGGTGGCCCCCTGCCCTTCTCCTGGGACATCCTGTCCCCTCAGTTCATGTACGGCTCCA
GGGCCTTCACGAAGCACCCCGCCGACATCCCCGACTACTGGAAGCAGTCCTTCCCCGAGGGCTTCAAGTG
GGAGCGCGTGATGAACTTCGAGGACGGCGGCGCCGTGTCCGTGGCCCAGGACACCTCCCTGGAGGACGGC
ACCCTGATCTACAAGGTGAAGCTCCGCGGCACCAACTTCCCTCCTGACGGCCCCGTAATGCAGAAGAAGA
CAATGGGCTGGGAAGCATCCACCGAGCGGTTGTACCCCGAGGACGTCGTGCTGAAGGGCGACATTAAGAT
GGCCCTGCGCCTGAAGGACGGCGGCCGCTACCTGGCGGACTTCAAGACCACCTACAGGGCCAAGAAGCCC
GTGCAGATGCCCGGCGCCTTCAACATCGACCGCAAGTTGGACATCACATCCCACAACGAGGACTACACCG
TGGTGGAACAGTACGAACGCTCCGTGGCCCGCCACTCCACCGGCGGCTCCGGTGGCTCCTAA
